Addgene plasmid #171632: pCAT005
Purpose: 2nd generation lentiviral transfer plasmid encoding a U6 promoter expressing a spyCas9 sgRNA targeting B2M and an EF1-a promoter expressing mNeonGreen
Depositing lab: Jennifer Doudna. Depositing organization: University of California, Berkeley. Publication: Targeted delivery of CRISPR-Cas9 and transgenes enables complex immune cell engineering. Hamilton JR, Tsuchida CA, Nguyen DN, Shy BR, McGarrigle ER, Sandoval Espinoza CR, Carr D, Blaeschke F, Marson A, Doudna JA. Cell Rep. 2021 Jun 1;35(9):109207. doi: 10.1016/j.celrep.2021.109207. PubMed 34077734.
Backbone
  Vector backbone: pCF221
  Backbone size w/o insert (bp): 9105
  Total vector size (bp): 9835
  Vector type: Mammalian Expression, Lentiviral, CRISPR
  Selectable markers: Bleomycin
Growth in bacteria
  Bacterial resistance: Ampicillin, 100 μg/mL
  Growth temperature: 37°C
  Growth strain: NEB Stable
  Copy number: High Copy
Gene/Insert 1
  Gene/Insert name: spyCas9 sgRNA-B2M
  Insert size (bp): 20
  Promoter: U6
  Cloning method: Restriction Enzyme; 5′ cloning site BsmBI (destroyed during cloning); 3′ cloning site BsmBI (destroyed during cloning)
  Sequencing primers: 5′ gatacaaggctgttagagag; 3′ catcactttcccagtttacc
Gene/Insert 2
  Gene/Insert name: mNeon
  Insert size (bp): 711
  Promoter: EF1-a
  Cloning method: Gibson Cloning
  Sequencing primers: 5′ ttaggccagcttggcacttg; 3′ CATAGCGTAAAAGGAGCAACA
Terms and licenses: Academic/Nonprofit Terms; Industry Terms: Not Available to Industry
How to cite: pCAT005 was a gift from Jennifer Doudna (Addgene plasmid # 171632 ; http://n2t.net/addgene:171632 ; RRID:Addgene_171632)
