[The description below was written by a language model from this plasmid's Addgene catalogue record and pLannotate feature annotations shown in this document.]
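Description:
pCAT005 is a lentiviral transfer plasmid of about 9.8 kb built on the pCF221 backbone, combining CRISPR guide expression with a fluorescent reporter for delivery into mammalian cells. It is described as second generation, although the annotated 5' end is a CMV enhancer/promoter fused to a truncated HIV-1 5' LTR, which drives genomic RNA transcription in packaging cells. The viral region also carries the Ψ packaging signal with a partial gag sequence, the Rev response element for Rev-dependent nuclear export, a cPPT/CTS that aids nuclear import, and a self-inactivating ΔU3 3' LTR followed by a bGH polyadenylation signal. In bacteria the plasmid replicates from a high-copy ColE1/pUC-type origin under ampicillin selection, and it also carries an f1 origin. A bleomycin/Zeocin resistance cassette (Sh ble under tandem SV40 and EM7 promoters, with an SV40 poly(A) signal) lies in the backbone outside the LTRs, so it would not be transferred with the packaged genome.

Between the LTRs sit two expression units. A human U6 RNA polymerase III promoter drives a Streptococcus pyogenes Cas9 single guide RNA whose 20-nt spacer targets B2M. The spacer was inserted through BsmBI sites that were destroyed in cloning, and it sits upstream of the tracrRNA-derived scaffold. Downstream, an EF-1α promoter with its intron A expresses mNeonGreen, a bright monomeric green/yellow fluorescent protein, and a WPRE follows to enhance transcript stability and expression. The plasmid does not encode Cas9, which must be supplied separately. The construct therefore marks transduced cells by fluorescence while supplying a B2M guide. This fits the associated work on targeted co-delivery of Cas9 and transgenes for immune cell engineering.
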