Features (pLannotate 1.2.2; 34 found; start..end, strand, type, name):
     88..417     +  promoter       SV40 promoter: SV40 enhancer and early promoter
    465..512     +  promoter       EM7 promoter: synthetic bacterial promoter&nbsp
    531..905     +  CDS            BleoR: antibiotic-binding protein; Sh ble from Streptoalloteichus hindustanus; confers resistance to bleomycin, phleomycin, and Zeocin™
    915..1040    +  CDS            ble (fragment): BLE_KLEPN - Experimental evidence at protein level: Swiss-Prot protein existence level 1. Binding protein with a strong affinity to the bleomycin family of antibiotics. Binds to CL990; an antimitotic-antibiotic compound. From Klebsiella pneumoniae.
   1035..1156    +  polyA_signal   SV40 poly(A) signal: SV40 polyadenylation signal
   1229..1245    -  protein_bind   lac operator: The lac repressor binds to the lac operator to inhibit transcription in E. coli. This inhibition can be relieved by adding lactose or isopropyl-β-D-thiogalactopyranoside (IPTG). lac repressor encoded by lacI
   1253..1283    -  promoter       lac promoter: promoter for the E. coli lac operon
   1298..1319    -  protein_bind   CAP binding site: CAP binding activates transcription in the presence of cAMP. E. coli catabolite activator protein
   1332..1424    -  CDS            lacI (fragment): lac repressor; lacI; The lac repressor binds to the lac operator to inhibit transcription in E. coli. This inhibition can be relieved by adding lactose or isopropyl-β-D-thiogalactopyranoside (IPTG).
   1607..2195    -  rep_origin     ori: high-copy-number ColE1/pMB1/pBR322/pUC origin of replication
   2366..3226    -  CDS            AmpR: β-lactamase; bla; confers resistance to ampicillin, carbenicillin, and related antibiotics
   3227..3331    -  promoter       AmpR promoter: bla
   3390..3442    -  misc_feature   bom (fragment): basis of mobility region from pBR322
   3591..3970    +  enhancer       CMV enhancer: human cytomegalovirus immediate early enhancer
   3971..4170    +  promoter       CMV promoter: human cytomegalovirus (CMV) immediate early promoter
   4188..4368    +  LTR            5' LTR (truncated): truncated 5' long terminal repeat (LTR) from HIV-1
   4415..4540    +  misc_feature   HIV-1 Ψ: packaging signal of human immunodeficiency virus type 1
   4524..4887    +  CDS            HIV-1 gag (fragment): gag protein from human immunodeficiency virus 1; gag
   5033..5266    +  misc_feature   RRE: The Rev response element (RRE) of HIV-1 allows for Rev-dependent mRNA export from the nucleus to the cytoplasm.
   5643..5743    +  CDS            Rev (fragment): human immunodeficiency virus 1 (HIV-1) Rev protein; rev; enhances nuclear export of unspliced and incompletely spliced viral mRNAs
   5793..5910    +  misc_feature   cPPT/CTS: central polypurine tract and central termination sequence of HIV-1
   5961..6201    +  promoter       U6 promoter: RNA polymerase III promoter for human U6 snRNA
   6249..6316    +  misc_RNA       tracrRNA (fragment): trans-activating CRISPR RNA for the Streptococcus pyogenes CRISPR/Cas9 system
   6335..6353    +  CDS            small t antigen (fragment): SV40 (simian virus 40) small t antigen
   6379..6590    +  promoter       EF-1α core promoter: core promoter for human elongation factor EF-1α
   6591..6699    +  intron         EF-1α intron A (fragment): intron upstream of the start codon of human EF-1α
   7325..7528    +  intron         EF-1α intron A: truncated intron upstream of the start codon of human EF-1α
   7561..8268    +  CDS            mNeonGreen: mNeonGreen is a basic (constitutively fluorescent) green/yellow fluorescent protein published in 2013, derived from Branchiostoma lanceolatum. It is reported to be a very rapidly-maturing monomer with moderate acid sensitivity.
   8287..8875    +  misc_feature   WPRE: woodchuck hepatitis virus posttranscriptional regulatory element
   8926..8945    +  misc_feature   cPPT/CTS (fragment): central polypurine tract and central termination sequence of HIV-1
   8947..9180    +  LTR            3' LTR (ΔU3): self-inactivating 3' long terminal repeat (LTR) from HIV-1
   9212..9436    +  polyA_signal   bGH poly(A) signal: bovine growth hormone polyadenylation signal
   9440..9461    +  promoter       SV40 promoter (fragment): SV40 enhancer and early promoter
   9482..74      +  rep_origin     f1 ori (across the origin) (sequence partly withheld): f1 bacteriophage origin of replication; arrow indicates direction of (+) strand synthesis
>Addgene plasmid #171632 | pCAT005 | addgene full sequence | sequence record 336487 | Addgene NGS Result
TTTATAAGGGATTTTGCCGATTTCGGCCTATTGGTTAAAAAATGAGCTGATTTAACAAAAATTTAACGCG
AATTAATTCTGTGGAATGTGTGTCAGTTAGGGTGTGGAAAGTCCCCAGGCTCCCCAGCAGGCAGAAGTAT
GCAAAGCATGCATCTCAATTAGTCAGCAACCAGGTGTGGAAAGTCCCCAGGCTCCCCAGCAGGCAGAAGT
ATGCAAAGCATGCATCTCAATTAGTCAGCAACCATAGTCCCGCCCCTAACTCCGCCCATCCCGCCCCTAA
CTCCGCCCAGTTCCGCCCATTCTCCGCCCCATGGCTGACTAATTTTTTTTATTTATGCAGAGGCCGAGGC
CGCCTCTGCCTCTGAGCTATTCCAGAAGTAGTGAGGAGGCTTTTTTGGAGGCCTAGGCTTTTGCAAAAAG
CTCCCGGGAGCTTGTATATCCATTTTCGGATCTGATCAGCACGTGTTGACAATTAATCATCGGCATAGTA
TATCGGCATAGTATAATACGACAAGGTGAGGAACTAAACCATGGCCAAGTTGACCAGTGCCGTTCCGGTG
CTCACCGCGCGCGACGTCGCCGGAGCGGTCGAGTTCTGGACCGACCGGCTCGGGTTCTCCCGGGACTTCG
TGGAGGACGACTTCGCCGGTGTGGTCCGGGACGACGTGACCCTGTTCATCAGCGCGGTCCAGGACCAGGT
GGTGCCGGACAACACCCTGGCCTGGGTGTGGGTGCGCGGCCTGGACGAGCTGTACGCCGAGTGGTCGGAG
GTCGTGTCCACGAACTTCCGGGACGCCTCCGGGCCGGCCATGACCGAGATCGGCGAGCAGCCGTGGGGGC
GGGAGTTCGCCCTGCGCGACCCGGCCGGCAACTGCGTGCACTTCGTGGCCGAGGAGCAGGACTGACACGT
GCTACGAGATTTCGATTCCACCGCCGCCTTCTATGAAAGGTTGGGCTTCGGAATCGTTTTCCGGGACGCC
GGCTGGATGATCCTCCAGCGCGGGGATCTCATGCTGGAGTTCTTCGCCCACCCCAACTTGTTTATTGCAG
CTTATAATGGTTACAAATAAAGCAATAGCATCACAAATTTCACAAATAAAGCATTTTTTTCACTGCATTC
TAGTTGTGGTTTGTCCAAACTCATCAATGTATCTTATCATGTCTGTATACCGTCGACCTCTAGCTAGAGC
TTGGCGTAATCATGGTCATAGCTGTTTCCTGTGTGAAATTGTTATCCGCTCACAATTCCACACAACATAC
GAGCCGGAAGCATAAAGTGTAAAGCCTGGGGTGCCTAATGAGTGAGCTAACTCACATTAATTGCGTTGCG
CTCACTGCCCGCTTTCCAGTCGGGAAACCTGTCGTGCCAGCTGCATTAATGAATCGGCCAACGCGCGGGG
AGAGGCGGTTTGCGTATTGGGCGCTCTTCCGCTTCCTCGCTCACTGACTCGCTGCGCTCGGTCGTTCGGC
TGCGGCGAGCGGTATCAGCTCACTCAAAGGCGGTAATACGGTTATCCACAGAATCAGGGGATAACGCAGG
AAAGAACATGTGAGCAAAAGGCCAGCAAAAGGCCAGGAACCGTAAAAAGGCCGCGTTGCTGGCGTTTTTC
CATAGGCTCCGCCCCCCTGACGAGCATCACAAAAATCGACGCTCAAGTCAGAGGTGGCGAAACCCGACAG
GACTATAAAGATACCAGGCGTTTCCCCCTGGAAGCTCCCTCGTGCGCTCTCCTGTTCCGACCCTGCCGCT
TACCGGATACCTGTCCGCCTTTCTCCCTTCGGGAAGCGTGGCGCTTTCTCATAGCTCACGCTGTAGGTAT
CTCAGTTCGGTGTAGGTCGTTCGCTCCAAGCTGGGCTGTGTGCACGAACCCCCCGTTCAGCCCGACCGCT
GCGCCTTATCCGGTAACTATCGTCTTGAGTCCAACCCGGTAAGACACGACTTATCGCCACTGGCAGCAGC
CACTGGTAACAGGATTAGCAGAGCGAGGTATGTAGGCGGTGCTACAGAGTTCTTGAAGTGGTGGCCTAAC
TACGGCTACACTAGAAGAACAGTATTTGGTATCTGCGCTCTGCTGAAGCCAGTTACCTTCGGAAAAAGAG
TTGGTAGCTCTTGATCCGGCAAACAAACCACCGCTGGTAGCGGTGGTTTTTTTGTTTGCAAGCAGCAGAT
TACGCGCAGAAAAAAAGGATCTCAAGAAGATCCTTTGATCTTTTCTACGGGGTCTGACGCTCAGTGGAAC
GAAAACTCACGTTAAGGGATTTTGGTCATGAGATTATCAAAAAGGATCTTCACCTAGATCCTTTTAAATT
AAAAATGAAGTTTTAAATCAATCTAAAGTATATATGAGTAAACTTGGTCTGACAGTTACCAATGCTTAAT
CAGTGAGGCACCTATCTCAGCGATCTGTCTATTTCGTTCATCCATAGTTGCCTGACTCCCCGTCGTGTAG
ATAACTACGATACGGGAGGGCTTACCATCTGGCCCCAGTGCTGCAATGATACCGCGAGACCCACGCTCAC
CGGCTCCAGATTTATCAGCAATAAACCAGCCAGCCGGAAGGGCCGAGCGCAGAAGTGGTCCTGCAACTTT
ATCCGCCTCCATCCAGTCTATTAATTGTTGCCGGGAAGCTAGAGTAAGTAGTTCGCCAGTTAATAGTTTG
CGCAACGTTGTTGCCATTGCTACAGGCATCGTGGTGTCACGCTCGTCGTTTGGTATGGCTTCATTCAGCT
CCGGTTCCCAACGATCAAGGCGAGTTACATGATCCCCCATGTTGTGCAAAAAAGCGGTTAGCTCCTTCGG
TCCTCCGATCGTTGTCAGAAGTAAGTTGGCCGCAGTGTTATCACTCATGGTTATGGCAGCACTGCATAAT
TCTCTTACTGTCATGCCATCCGTAAGATGCTTTTCTGTGACTGGTGAGTACTCAACCAAGTCATTCTGAG
AATAGTGTATGCGGCGACCGAGTTGCTCTTGCCCGGCGTCAATACGGGATAATACCGCGCCACATAGCAG
AACTTTAAAAGTGCTCATCATTGGAAAACGTTCTTCGGGGCGAAAACTCTCAAGGATCTTACCGCTGTTG
AGATCCAGTTCGATGTAACCCACTCGTGCACCCAACTGATCTTCAGCATCTTTTACTTTCACCAGCGTTT
CTGGGTGAGCAAAAACAGGAAGGCAAAATGCCGCAAAAAAGGGAATAAGGGCGACACGGAAATGTTGAAT
ACTCATACTCTTCCTTTTTCAATATTATTGAAGCATTTATCAGGGTTATTGTCTCATGAGCGGATACATA
TTTGAATGTATTTAGAAAAATAAACAAATAGGGGTTCCGCGCACATTTCCCCGAAAAGTGCCACCTGACG
TCGACGGATCGGGAGATCTCCCGATCCCCTATGGTGCACTCTCAGTACAATCTGCTCTGATGCCGCATAG
TTAAGCCAGTATCTGCTCCCTGCTTGTGTGTTGGAGGTCGCTGAGTAGTGCGCGAGCAAAATTTAAGCTA
CAACAAGGCAAGGCTTGACCGACAATTGCATGAAGAATCTGCTTAGGGTTAGGCGTTTTGCGCTGCTTCG
CGATGTACGGGCCAGATATTGACATTGATTATTGACTAGTTATTAATAGTAATCAATTACGGGGTCATTA
GTTCATAGCCCATATATGGAGTTCCGCGTTACATAACTTACGGTAAATGGCCCGCCTGGCTGACCGCCCA
ACGACCCCCGCCCATTGACGTCAATAATGACGTATGTTCCCATAGTAACGCCAATAGGGACTTTCCATTG
ACGTCAATGGGTGGAGTATTTACGGTAAACTGCCCACTTGGCAGTACATCAAGTGTATCATATGCCAAGT
ACGCCCCCTATTGACGTCAATGACGGTAAATGGCCCGCCTGGCATTATGCCCAGTACATGACCTTATGGG
ACTTTCCTACTTGGCAGTACATCTACGTATTAGTCATCGCTATTACCATGGTGATGCGGTTTTGGCAGTA
CATCAATGGGCGTGGATAGCGGTTTGACTCACGGGGATTTCCAAGTCTCCACCCCATTGACGTCAATGGG
AGTTTGTTTTGGCACCAAAATCAACGGGACTTTCCAAAATGTCGTAACAACTCCGCCCCATTGACGCAAA
TGGGCGGTAGGCGTGTACGGTGGGAGGTCTATATAAGCAGCGCGTTTTGCCTGTACTGGGTCTCTCTGGT
TAGACCAGATCTGAGCCTGGGAGCTCTCTGGCTAACTAGGGAACCCACTGCTTAAGCCTCAATAAAGCTT
GCCTTGAGTGCTTCAAGTAGTGTGTGCCCGTCTGTTGTGTGACTCTGGTAACTAGAGATCCCTCAGACCC
TTTTAGTCAGTGTGGAAAATCTCTAGCAGTGGCGCCCGAACAGGGACTTGAAAGCGAAAGGGAAACCAGA
GGAGCTCTCTCGACGCAGGACTCGGCTTGCTGAAGCGCGCACGGCAAGAGGCGAGGGGCGGCGACTGGTG
AGTACGCCAAAAATTTTGACTAGCGGAGGCTAGAAGGAGAGAGATGGGTGCGAGAGCGTCAGTATTAAGC
GGGGGAGAATTAGATCGCGATGGGAAAAAATTCGGTTAAGGCCAGGGGGAAAGAAAAAATATAAATTAAA
ACATATAGTATGGGCAAGCAGGGAGCTAGAACGATTCGCAGTTAATCCTGGCCTGTTAGAAACATCAGAA
GGCTGTAGACAAATACTGGGACAGCTACAACCATCCCTTCAGACAGGATCAGAAGAACTTAGATCATTAT
ATAATACAGTAGCAACCCTCTATTGTGTGCATCAAAGGATAGAGATAAAAGACACCAAGGAAGCTTTAGA
CAAGATAGAGGAAGAGCAAAACAAAAGTAAGACCACCGCACAGCAAGCGGCCGCTGATCTTCAGACCTGG
AGGAGGAGATATGAGGGACAATTGGAGAAGTGAATTATATAAATATAAAGTAGTAAAAATTGAACCATTA
GGAGTAGCACCCACCAAGGCAAAGAGAAGAGTGGTGCAGAGAGAAAAAAGAGCAGTGGGAATAGGAGCTT
TGTTCCTTGGGTTCTTGGGAGCAGCAGGAAGCACTATGGGCGCAGCGTCAATGACGCTGACGGTACAGGC
CAGACAATTATTGTCTGGTATAGTGCAGCAGCAGAACAATTTGCTGAGGGCTATTGAGGCGCAACAGCAT
CTGTTGCAACTCACAGTCTGGGGCATCAAGCAGCTCCAGGCAAGAATCCTGGCTGTGGAAAGATACCTAA
AGGATCAACAGCTCCTGGGGATTTGGGGTTGCTCTGGAAAACTCATTTGCACCACTGCTGTGCCTTGGAA
TGCTAGTTGGAGTAATAAATCTCTGGAACAGATTTGGAATCACACGACCTGGATGGAGTGGGACAGAGAA
ATTAACAATTACACAAGCTTAATACACTCCTTAATTGAAGAATCGCAAAACCAGCAAGAAAAGAATGAAC
AAGAATTATTGGAATTAGATAAATGGGCAAGTTTGTGGAATTGGTTTAACATAACAAATTGGCTGTGGTA
TATAAAATTATTCATAATGATAGTAGGAGGCTTGGTAGGTTTAAGAATAGTTTTTGCTGTACTTTCTATA
GTGAATAGAGTTAGGCAGGGATATTCACCATTATCGTTTCAGACCCACCTCCCAACCCCGAGGGGACCCG
ACAGGCCCGAAGGAATAGAAGAAGAAGGTGGAGAGAGAGACAGAGACAGATCCATTCGATTAGTGAACGG
ATCGGCACTGCGTGCGCCAATTCTGCAGACAAATGGCAGTATTCATCCACAATTTTAAAAGAAAAGGGGG
GATTGGGGGGTACAGTGCAGGGGAAAGAATAGTAGACATAATAGCAACAGACATACAAACTAAAGAATTA
CAAAAACAAATTACAAAAATTCAAAATTTTCGGGTTTATTACAGGGACAGCAGAGATCCAGTTTGGTTAA
TTAAGGTACCGAGGGCCTATTTCCCATGATTCCTTCATATTTGCATATACGATACAAGGCTGTTAGAGAG
ATAATTAGAATTAATTTGACTGTAAACACAAAGATATTAGTACAAAATACGTGACGTAGAAAGTAATAAT
TTCTTGGGTAGTTTGCAGTTTTAAAATTATGTTTTAAAATGGACTATCATATGCTTACCGTAACTTGAAA
GTATTTCGATTTCTTGGCTTTATATATCTTGTGGAAAGGACGAAACACCGGAGTAGCGCGAGCACAGCTA
GTTTAAGAGCTATGCTGGAAACAGCATAGCAAGTTTAAATAAGGCTAGTCCGTTATCAACTTGAAAAAGT
GGCACCGAGTCGGTGCTTTTTTTGAATTCGCTAGCTAGGTCTTGAAAGGAGTGGGAATTGGCTCCGGTGC
CCGTCAGTGGGCAGAGCGCACATCGCCCACAGTCCCCGAGAAGTTGGGGGGAGGGGTCGGCAATTGATCC
GGTGCCTAGAGAAGGTGGCGCGGGGTAAACTGGGAAAGTGATGTCGTGTACTGGCTCCGCCTTTTTCCCG
AGGGTGGGGGAGAACCGTATATAAGTGCAGTAGTCGCCGTGAACGTTCTTTTTCGCAACGGGTTTGCCGC
CAGAACACAGGTAAGTGCCGTGTGTGGTTCCCGCGGGCCTGGCCTCTTTACGGGTTATGGCCCTTGCGTG
CCTTGAATTACTTCCACTGGCTGCAGTACGTGATTCTTGATCCCGAGCTTCGGGTTGGAAGTGGGTGGGA
GAGTTCGAGGCCTTGCGCTTAAGGAGCCCCTTCGCCTCGTGCTTGAGTTGAGGCCTGGCCTGGGCGCTGG
GGCCGCCGCGTGCGAATCTGGTGGCACCTTCGCGCCTGTCTCGCTGCTTTCGATAAGTCTCTAGCCATTT
AAAATTTTTGATGACCTGCTGCGACGCTTTTTTTCTGGCAAGATAGTCTTGTAAATGCGGGCCAAGATCT
GCACACTGGTATTTCGGTTTTTGGGGCCGCGGGCGGCGACGGGGCCCGTGCGTCCCAGCGCACATGTTCG
GCGAGGCGGGGCCTGCGAGCGCGGCCACCGAGAATCGGACGGGGGTAGTCTCAAGCTGGCCGGCCTGCTC
TGGTGCCTGGCCTCGCGCCGCCGTGTATCGCCCCGCCCTGGGCGGCAAGGCTGGCCCGGTCGGCACCAGT
TGCGTGAGCGGAAAGATGGCCGCTTCCCGGCCCTGCTGCAGGGAGCTCAAAATGGAGGACGCGGCGCTCG
GGAGAGCGGGCGGGTGAGTCACCCACACAAAGGAAAAGGGCCTTTCCGTCCTCAGCCGTCGCTTCATGTG
ACTCCACGGAGTACCGGGCGCCGTCCAGGCACCTCGATTAGTTCTCGAGCTTTTGGAGTACGTCGTCTTT
AGGTTGGGGGGAGGGGTTTTATGCGATGGAGTTTCCCCACACTGAGTGGGTGGAGACTGAAGTTAGGCCA
GCTTGGCACTTGATGTAATTCTCCTTGGAATTTGCCCTTTTTGAGTTTGGATCTTGGTTCATTCTCAAGC
CTCAGACAGTGGTTCAAAGTTTTTTTCTTCCATTTCAGGTGTCGTGAACCGGTTCTAGAGCGCTGCCACC
ATGGTAAGTAAGGGCGAAGAGGATAATATGGCTTCTTTGCCCGCCACACACGAACTGCACATATTCGGAT
CAATAAACGGGGTGGATTTCGATATGGTCGGCCAGGGAACAGGAAACCCTAATGACGGCTACGAAGAGCT
CAATCTCAAATCTACCAAAGGGGACTTACAATTCTCTCCATGGATCCTAGTGCCACATATTGGATATGGC
TTCCATCAATACCTTCCATATCCAGACGGTATGAGCCCCTTCCAGGCTGCAATGGTGGACGGGTCTGGAT
ATCAGGTTCACAGAACAATGCAATTTGAAGACGGTGCATCCCTTACAGTTAATTACAGGTACACATACGA
AGGAAGTCACATCAAAGGGGAGGCGCAGGTGAAGGGCACCGGGTTCCCAGCTGATGGACCTGTAATGACA
AATTCACTCACAGCCGCCGATTGGTGCAGGTCAAAGAAGACCTATCCTAATGACAAAACAATTATATCCA
CATTTAAATGGTCTTATACCACAGGAAATGGAAAGAGATACAGATCTACAGCTAGAACAACTTACACATT
TGCTAAACCAATGGCAGCCAACTACCTTAAGAATCAACCAATGTATGTCTTCAGAAAGACTGAACTAAAA
CACAGTAAAACAGAACTTAATTTCAAAGAGTGGCAGAAGGCCTTCACAGACGTTATGGGTATGGATGAAC
TGTACAAGTAAACGCGTTAAGTCGACAATCAACCTCTGGATTACAAAATTTGTGAAAGATTGACTGGTAT
TCTTAACTATGTTGCTCCTTTTACGCTATGTGGATACGCTGCTTTAATGCCTTTGTATCATGCTATTGCT
TCCCGTATGGCTTTCATTTTCTCCTCCTTGTATAAATCCTGGTTGCTGTCTCTTTATGAGGAGTTGTGGC
CCGTTGTCAGGCAACGTGGCGTGGTGTGCACTGTGTTTGCTGACGCAACCCCCACTGGTTGGGGCATTGC
CACCACCTGTCAGCTCCTTTCCGGGACTTTCGCTTTCCCCCTCCCTATTGCCACGGCGGAACTCATCGCC
GCCTGCCTTGCCCGCTGCTGGACAGGGGCTCGGCTGTTGGGCACTGACAATTCCGTGGTGTTGTCGGGGA
AATCATCGTCCTTTCCTTGGCTGCTCGCCTGTGTTGCCACCTGGATTCTGCGCGGGACGTCCTTCTGCTA
CGTCCCTTCGGCCCTCAATCCAGCGGACCTTCCTTCCCGCGGCCTGCTGCCGGCTCTGCGGCCTCTTCCG
CGTCTTCGCCTTCGCCCTCAGACGAGTCGGATCTCCCTTTGGGCCGCCTCCCCGCGTCGACTTTAAGACC
AATGACTTACAAGGCAGCTGTAGATCTTAGCCACTTTTTAAAAGAAAAGGGGGGACTGGAAGGGCTAATT
CACTCCCAACGAAGACAAGATCTGCTTTTTGCTTGTACTGGGTCTCTCTGGTTAGACCAGATCTGAGCCT
GGGAGCTCTCTGGCTAACTAGGGAACCCACTGCTTAAGCCTCAATAAAGCTTGCCTTGAGTGCTTCAAGT
AGTGTGTGCCCGTCTGTTGTGTGACTCTGGTAACTAGAGATCCCTCAGACCCTTTTAGTCAGTGTGGAAA
ATCTCTAGCAGGGCCCGTTTAAACCCGCTGATCAGCCTCGACTGTGCCTTCTAGTTGCCAGCCATCTGTT
GTTTGCCCCTCCCCCGTGCCTTCCTTGACCCTGGAAGGTGCCACTCCCACTGTCCTTTCCTAATAAAATG
AGGAAATTGCATCGCATTGTCTGAGTAGGTGTCATTCTATTCTGGGGGGTGGGGTGGGGCAGGACAGCAA
GGGGGAGGATTGGGAAGACAATAGCAGGCATGCTGGGGATGCGGTGGGCTCTATGGCTTCTGAGGCGGAA
AGAACCAGCTGGGGCTCTAGGGGGTATCCCC
[124 nt withheld, positions 9482-9605]
C
[91 nt withheld, positions 9607-9697]
A
[49 nt withheld, positions 9699-9747]
CCTTTGACGTTGGAGTCCACGTTCTTT
[37 nt withheld, positions 9775-9811]
ACCCTATCTCGGTCTATTCTTTTGA
